>Addgene plasmid #242619 | M24 | addgene full sequence | sequence record 486690 | Addgene NGS Result
TATGTGGTCCCACCCTCAGTTCGAGAAGATGCCGTCGCGTCGTTCCGGACTTTGTAGTCCTTCCTATGTC
GCCGTAACCCCGTTTTCCTTGCGCGGTGACAACGACGGCGGGGGAGGTAGCTTTTCTACTGCGGATCAAC
TTGAAATGGTCACGGAACTGCTGGGGGGAGATATGGTAAACCAGTCCTTCATCTGCGACCCTGATGACGA
GACATTTATTAAGAACATTATCATCCAGGATTGCATGTGGTCAGGCTTTTCGGCAGCCGCCAAACTGGTC
AGCGAGAAATTGGCATCTTATCAGGCAGCACGTAAGGATTCTGGAAGCCCCAATCCTGCGCGTGGGCACT
CAGTCTGTTCGACGTCCAGCTTGTACTTGCAAGATCTGAGCGCCGCTGCTAGCGAATGTATTGACCCAAG
CGTTGTATTCCCTTATCCACTGAACGATAGTTCTAGCCCCAAATCTTGCGCCTCCCAAGATTCATCAGCC
TTCTCGCCGAGTAGCGATAGCCTTTTAAGCTCTACAGAGTCGAGTCCGCAGGGATCACCGGAACCTTTAG
TATTACATGAGGAAACCCCGCCTACTACCTCATCTGATTCGGAGGAGGAGCAGGAGGATGAGGAAGAAAT
TGACGTAGTCTCTGTCGAAAAACGCCAAGCTCCGGGCAAGCGCAGTGAGTCAGGGAGCCCCTCGGCAGGT
GGGCATAGTAAGCCGCCACATAGTCCACTTGTGCTGAAGCGCTGCCACGTCTCCACCCATCAGCATAATT
ATGCCGCCCCTCCCAGCACCCGTAAGGATTATCCAGCAGCGAAACGCGTCAAATTAGACTCGGTACGCGT
GCTGCGCCAGATCAGCAACAATCGCAAGTGTACTTCGCCACGCTCGTCAGATACGGAAGAGAACCACCAC
CATCATCACCACTAACCTCGAGCACCACCACCACCACCACTGAGATCCGGCTGCTAACAAAGCCCGAAAG
GAAGCTGAGTTGGCTGCTGCCACCGCTGAGCAATAACTAGCATAACCCCTTGGGGCCTCTAAACGGGTCT
TGAGGGGTTTTTTGCTGAAAGGAGGAACTATATCCGGATTGGCGAATGGG
[124 nt withheld, positions 1101-1224]
C
[91 nt withheld, positions 1226-1316]
A
[49 nt withheld, positions 1318-1366]
CCTTTGACGTTGGAGTCCACGTTCTTT
[37 nt withheld, positions 1394-1430]
ACCCTATCTCGGTCTATTCTTTTGATTTATAAGGGATTTTGCCGATTTCGGCCTATTGGTTAAAAAATGA
GCTGATTTAACAAAAATTTAACGCGAATTTTAACAAAATATTAACGCTTACAATTTAGGTGGCACTTTTC
GGGGAAATGTGCGCGGAACCCCTATTTGTTTATTTTTCTAAATACATTCAAATATGTATCCGCTCATGAA
TTAATTCTTAGAAAAACTCATCGAGCATCAAATGAAACTGCAATTTATTCATATCAGGATTATCAATACC
ATATTTTTGAAAAAGCCGTTTCTGTAATGAAGGAGAAAACTCACCGAGGCAGTTCCATAGGATGGCAAGA
TCCTGGTATCGGTCTGCGATTCCGACTCGTCCAACATCAATACAACCTATTAATTTCCCCTCGTCAAAAA
TAAGGTTATCAAGTGAGAAATCACCATGAGTGACGACTGAATCCGGTGAGAATGGCAAAAGTTTATGCAT
TTCTTTCCAGACTTGTTCAACAGGCCAGCCATTACGCTCGTCATCAAAATCACTCGCATCAACCAAACCG
TTATTCATTCGTGATTGCGCCTGAGCGAGACGAAATACGCGATCGCTGTTAAAAGGACAATTACAAACAG
GAATCGAATGCAACCGGCGCAGGAACACTGCCAGCGCATCAACAATATTTTCACCTGAATCAGGATATTC
TTCTAATACCTGGAATGCTGTTTTCCCGGGGATCGCAGTGGTGAGTAACCATGCATCATCAGGAGTACGG
ATAAAATGCTTGATGGTCGGAAGAGGCATAAATTCCGTCAGCCAGTTTAGTCTGACCATCTCATCTGTAA
CATCATTGGCAACGCTACCTTTGCCATGTTTCAGAAACAACTCTGGCGCATCGGGCTTCCCATACAATCG
ATAGATTGTCGCACCTGATTGCCCGACATTATCGCGAGCCCATTTATACCCATATAAATCAGCATCCATG
TTGGAATTTAATCGCGGCCTAGAGCAAGACGTTTCCCGTTGAATATGGCTCATAACACCCCTTGTATTAC
TGTTTATGTAAGCAGACAGTTTTATTGTTCATGACCAAAATCCCTTAACGTGAGTTTTCGTTCCACTGAG
CGTCAGACCCCGTAGAAAAGATCAAAGGATCTTCTTGAGATCCTTTTTTTCTGCGCGTAATCTGCTGCTT
GCAAACAAAAAAACCACCGCTACCAGCGGTGGTTTGTTTGCCGGATCAAGAGCTACCAACTCTTTTTCCG
AAGGTAACTGGCTTCAGCAGAGCGCAGATACCAAATACTGTCCTTCTAGTGTAGCCGTAGTTAGGCCACC
ACTTCAAGAACTCTGTAGCACCGCCTACATACCTCGCTCTGCTAATCCTGTTACCAGTGGCTGCTGCCAG
TGGCGATAAGTCGTGTCTTACCGGGTTGGACTCAAGACGATAGTTACCGGATAAGGCGCAGCGGTCGGGC
TGAACGGGGGGTTCGTGCACACAGCCCAGCTTGGAGCGAACGACCTACACCGAACTGAGATACCTACAGC
GTGAGCTATGAGAAAGCGCCACGCTTCCCGAAGGGAGAAAGGCGGACAGGTATCCGGTAAGCGGCAGGGT
CGGAACAGGAGAGCGCACGAGGGAGCTTCCAGGGGGAAACGCCTGGTATCTTTATAGTCCTGTCGGGTTT
CGCCACCTCTGACTTGAGCGTCGATTTTTGTGATGCTCGTCAGGGGGGCGGAGCCTATGGAAAAACGCCA
GCAACGCGGCCTTTTTACGGTTCCTGGCCTTTTGCTGGCCTTTTGCTCACATGTTCTTTCCTGCGTTATC
CCCTGATTCTGTGGATAACCGTATTACCGCCTTTGAGTGAGCTGATACCGCTCGCCGCAGCCGAACGACC
GAGCGCAGCGAGTCAGTGAGCGAGGAAGCGGAAGAGCGCCTGATGCGGTATTTTCTCCTTACGCATCTGT
GCGGTATTTCACACCGCAATGGTGCACTCTCAGTACAATCTGCTCTGATGCCGCATAGTTAAGCCAGTAT
ACACTCCGCTATCGCTACGTGACTGGGTCATGGCTGCGCCCCGACACCCGCCAACACCCGCTGACGCGCC
CTGACGGGCTTGTCTGCTCCCGGCATCCGCTTACAGACAAGCTGTGACCGTCTCCGGGAGCTGCATGTGT
CAGAGGTTTTCACCGTCATCACCGAAACGCGCGAGGCAGCTGCGGTAAAGCTCATCAGCGTGGTCGTGAA
GCGATTCACAGATGTCTGCCTGTTCATCCGCGTCCAGCTCGTTGAGTTTCTCCAGAAGCGTTAATGTCTG
GCTTCTGATAAAGCGGGCCATGTTAAGGGCGGTTTTTTCCTGTTTGGTCACTGATGCCTCCGTGTAAGGG
GGATTTCTGTTCATGGGGGTAATGATACCGATGAAACGAGAGAGGATGCTCACGATACGGGTTACTGATG
ATGAACATGCCCGGTTACTGGAACGTTGTGAGGGTAAACAACTGGCGGTATGGATGCGGCGGGACCAGAG
AAAAATCACTCAGGGTCAATGCCAGCGCTTCGTTAATACAGATGTAGGTGTTCCACAGGGTAGCCAGCAG
CATCCTGCGATGCAGATCCGGAACATAATGGTGCAGGGCGCTGACTTCCGCGTTTCCAGACTTTACGAAA
CACGGAAACCGAAGACCATTCATGTTGTTGCTCAGGTCGCAGACGTTTTGCAGCAGCAGTCGCTTCACGT
TCGCTCGCGTATCGGTGATTCATTCTGCTAACCAGTAAGGCAACCCCGCCAGCCTAGCCGGGTCCTCAAC
GACAGGAGCACGATCATGCGCACCCGTGGGGCCGCCATGCCGGCGATAATGGCCTGCTTCTCGCCGAAAC
GTTTGGTGGCGGGACCAGTGACGAAGGCTTGAGCGAGGGCGTGCAAGATTCCGAATACCGCAAGCGACAG
GCCGATCATCGTCGCGCTCCAGCGAAAGCGGTCCTCGCCGAAAATGACCCAGAGCGCTGCCGGCACCTGT
CCTACGAGTTGCATGATAAAGAAGACAGTCATAAGTGCGGCGACGATAGTCATGCCCCGCGCCCACCGGA
AGGAGCTGACTGGGTTGAAGGCTCTCAAGGGCATCGGTCGAGATCCCGGTGCCTAATGAGTGAGCTAACT
TACATTAATTGCGTTGCGCTCACTGCCCGCTTTCCAGTCGGGAAACCTGTCGTGCCAGCTGCATTAATGA
ATCGGCCAACGCGCGGGGAGAGGCGGTTTGCGTATTGGGCGCCAGGGTGGTTTTTCTTTTCACCAGTGAG
ACGGGCAACAGCTGATTGCCCTTCACCGCCTGGCCCTGAGAGAGTTGCAGCAAGCGGTCCACGCTGGTTT
GCCCCAGCAGGCGAAAATCCTGTTTGATGGTGGTTAACGGCGGGATATAACATGAGCTGTCTTCGGTATC
GTCGTATCCCACTACCGAGATGTCCGCACCAACGCGCAGCCCGGACTCGGTAATGGCGCGCATTGCGCCC
AGCGCCATCTGATCGTTGGCAACCAGCATCGCAGTGGGAACGATGCCCTCATTCAGCATTTGCATGGTTT
GTTGAAAACCGGACATGGCACTCCAGTCGCCTTCCCGTTCCGCTATCGGCTGAATTTGATTGCGAGTGAG
ATATTTATGCCAGCCAGCCAGACGCAGACGCGCCGAGACAGAACTTAATGGGCCCGCTAACAGCGCGATT
TGCTGGTGACCCAATGCGACCAGATGCTCCACGCCCAGTCGCGTACCGTCTTCATGGGAGAAAATAATAC
TGTTGATGGGTGTCTGGTCAGAGACATCAAGAAATAACGCCGGAACATTAGTGCAGGCAGCTTCCACAGC
AATGGCATCCTGGTCATCCAGCGGATAGTTAATGATCAGCCCACTGACGCGTTGCGCGAGAAGATTGTGC
ACCGCCGCTTTACAGGCTTCGACGCCGCTTCGTTCTACCATCGACACCACCACGCTGGCACCCAGTTGAT
CGGCGCGAGATTTAATCGCCGCGACAATTTGCGACGGCGCGTGCAGGGCCAGACTGGAGGTGGCAACGCC
AATCAGCAACGACTGTTTGCCCGCCAGTTGTTGTGCCACGCGGTTGGGAATGTAATTCAGCTCCGCCATC
GCCGCTTCCACTTTTTCCCGCGTTTTCGCAGAAACGTGGCTGGCCTGGTTCACCACGCGGGAAACGGTCT
GATAAGAGACACCGGCATACTCTGCGACATCGTATAACGTTACTGGTTTCACATTCACCACCCTGAATTG
ACTCTCTTCCGGGCGCTATCATGCCATACCGCGAAAGGTTTTGCGCCATTCGATGGTGTCCGGGATCTCG
ACGCTCTCCCTTATGCGACTCCTGCATTAGGAAGCAGCCCAGTAGTAGGTTGAGGCCGTTGAGCACCGCC
GCCGCAAGGAATGGTGCATGCAAGGAGATGGCGCCCAACAGTCCCCCGGCCACGGGGCCTGCCACCATAC
CCACGCCGAAACAAGCGCTCATGAGCCCGAAGTGGCGAGCCCGATCTTCCCCATCGGTGATGTCGGCGAT
ATAGGCGCCAGCAACCGCACCTGTGGCGCCGGTGATGCCGGCCACGATGCGTCCGGCGTAGAGGATCGAG
ATCGATCTCGATCCCGCGAAATTAATACGACTCACTATAGGGGAATTGTGAGCGGATAACAATTCCCCTC
TAGAAATAATTTTGTTTAACTTTAAGAAGGAGATATACA
Features (pLannotate 1.2.2; 19 found; start..end, strand, type, name):
     32..898     +  CDS            MYC (fragment): MYC_HUMAN - Also known as BHLHE39. Experimental evidence at protein level: Swiss-Prot protein existence level 1. Transcription factor that binds DNA in a non-specific manner, yet also specifically recognizes the core sequence 5'-CAC[GA]TG-3'. Activates the transcription of growth-related genes. Binds to the VEGFA promoter, promoting VEGFA production and subsequent sprouting angiogenesis (PubMed:24940000). Regulator of somatic reprogramming, controls self-renewal of embryonic stem cells. Functions with TAF6L to activate target gene expression through RNA polymerase II pause release (By similari
    933..950     +  CDS            9xHis (fragment): 9xHis affinity tag
    960..1009    +  CDS            SET1 (fragment): solubility-enhancement tag derived from T7 phage gene 10B
   1017..1064    +  terminator     T7 terminator: transcription terminator for bacteriophage T7 RNA polymerase
   1101..1529    +  rep_origin     f1 ori (sequence partly withheld): f1 bacteriophage origin of replication; arrow indicates direction of (+) strand synthesis
   1582..1639    +  promoter       AmpR promoter (fragment): bla
   1648..2463    -  CDS            KanR: aminoglycoside phosphotransferase; aph(3')-Ia; confers resistance to kanamycin in bacteria or G418 (Geneticin®) in eukaryotes
   2585..3173    +  rep_origin     ori: high-copy-number ColE1/pMB1/pBR322/pUC origin of replication
   3359..3498    -  misc_feature   bom: basis of mobility region from pBR322
   3600..3791    -  CDS            rop: Rop protein, which maintains plasmids at low copy number; rop
   3808..4188    +  CDS            YPB1_ECOLX: Protein predicted: Swiss-Prot protein existence level 4. From Escherichia coli.
   4260..4551    -  CDS            TcR (fragment): tetracycline efflux protein; tet; confers resistance to tetracycline
   4566..4587    -  protein_bind   CAP binding site: CAP binding activates transcription in the presence of cAMP. E. coli catabolite activator protein
   4600..5682    -  CDS            lacI: lac repressor; lacI; The lac repressor binds to the lac operator to inhibit transcription in E. coli. This inhibition can be relieved by adding lactose or isopropyl-β-D-thiogalactopyranoside (IPTG).
   5683..5760    -  promoter       lacI promoter: lacI
   5768..6047    -  CDS            TcR (fragment): tetracycline efflux protein; tet; confers resistance to tetracycline
   6073..6091    +  promoter       T7 promoter: promoter for bacteriophage T7 RNA polymerase
   6092..6116    +  protein_bind   lac operator: The lac repressor binds to the lac operator to inhibit transcription in E. coli. This inhibition can be relieved by adding lactose or isopropyl-β-D-thiogalactopyranoside (IPTG). lac repressor encoded by lacI
   6131..6153    +  RBS            RBS: efficient ribosome binding site from bacteriophage T7 gene 10 (Olins and Rangwala, 1989)
