[The description below was written by a language model from this plasmid's Addgene catalogue record and pLannotate feature annotations shown in this document.]
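Description:
M24 is a bacterial expression plasmid built on the pET30a backbone for producing a truncated, doubly tagged form of human MYC in E. coli. It is selected with kanamycin through the aph(3')-Ia KanR gene and replicates from a ColE1/pBR322-type origin. The feature table also shows the bom and rop elements, although the catalogue lists the plasmid as high copy. An f1 origin is present as well. The short TcR fragments, the AmpR promoter fragment and the "SET1" hit just upstream of the terminator appear to be backbone remnants or annotation matches rather than functional parts.

The insert was made by gene synthesis and cloned between NdeI and XhoI, a placement that would drop the backbone's N-terminal tags and leave its C-terminal His tag in frame. The encoded MYC lacks residues 2–62, which the depositor describes as removing MYC boxes 0 and 1, and residues 354–439, the C-terminal domain. The protein carries an N-terminal Strep tag and a C-terminal His tag. The His tag is annotated just downstream of the MYC fragment, whereas the Strep tag is not separately annotated.

Expression is driven by a T7 promoter with an adjacent lac operator and the T7 gene 10 ribosome binding site, and it ends at the T7 terminator. The plasmid-borne lacI gene supplies repressor, so transcription needs a host that provides T7 RNA polymerase and is induced with IPTG. The two tags at opposite ends allow sequential affinity purification that enriches for full-length product. The associated publication concerns MYC's role in base excision repair, so this deletion mutant was probably used as purified recombinant protein for mapping which MYC regions are needed, though the record does not say so.
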