Addgene plasmid #242619: M24
Purpose: Strep- MYC deltaCTD, deltaMB0-1-His protein expression in bacteria
Depositing lab: Alain Nepveu. Depositing organization: McGill University. Publication: The function of MYC in base excision repair protects against RAS-induced senescence. Faraco CCF, Zhu W, Fortier AM, Ramdzan ZM, Vickridge E, Ong V, Goudreau F, Djerir B, Bellemare J, Gu S, Zhang H, Carroll BL, Krishnan SS, Leduy L, Guarne A, Park M, Marechal A, Nepveu A. Nucleic Acids Res. 2025 Jul 19;53(14):gkaf706. doi: 10.1093/nar/gkaf706. PubMed 40737085.
Backbone
  Vector backbone: pET30a
  Vector type: Bacterial Expression
Growth in bacteria
  Bacterial resistance: Kanamycin, 50 μg/mL
  Growth temperature: 30°C
  Growth strain: DH5alpha
  Growth instructions: growth 30°C, protein expression 12°C
  Copy number: High Copy
Gene/Insert
  Gene/Insert name: Strep- MYC deltaCTD, deltaMB0-1-His
  Species: H. sapiens (human)
  Mutation: delta2-62, delta354-439
  Entrez Gene: MYC (a.k.a. MRTL, MYCC, bHLHe39, c-Myc)
  Tag / fusion protein: Strep (N terminal on insert); His (C terminal on insert)
  Cloning method: Gene Synthesis
Terms and licenses: Academic/Nonprofit Terms; Industry Terms: Not Available to Industry
Depositor comments: 5' Cloning Site: NdeI, 3' Cloning Site: XhoI
How to cite: M24 was a gift from Alain Nepveu (Addgene plasmid # 242619 ; http://n2t.net/addgene:242619 ; RRID:Addgene_242619)
